>Addgene plasmid #69859 | pGEX1ZFCNGA5 | addgene full sequence | sequence record 138290 | Addgene assembled full plasmid sequence
AGCTTATCGACTGCACGGTGCACCAATGCTTCTGGCGTCAGGCAGCCATCGGAAGCTGTGGTATGGCTGT
GCAGGTCGTAAATCACTGCATAATTCGTGTCGCTCAAGGCGCACTCCCGTTCTGGATAATGTTTTTTGCG
CCGACATCATAACGGTTCTGGCAAATATTCTGAAATGAGCTGTTGACAATTAATCATCGGCTCGTATAAT
GTGTGGAATTGTGAGCGGATAACAATTTCACACAGGAAACAGTATTCATGTCCCCTATACTAGGTTATTG
GAAAATTAAGGGCCTTGTGCAACCCACTCGACTTCTTTTGGAATATCTTGAAGAAAAATATGAAGAGCAT
TTGTATGAGCGCGATGAAGGTGATAAATGGCGAAACAAAAAGTTTGAATTGGGTTTGGAGTTTCCCAATC
TTCCTTATTATATTGATGGTGATGTTAAATTAACACAGTCTATGGCCATCATACGTTATATAGCTGACAA
GCACAACATGTTGGGTGGTTGTCCAAAAGAGCGTGCAGAGATTTCAATGCTTGAAGGAGCGGTTTTGGAT
ATTAGATACGGTGTTTCGAGAATTGCATATAGTAAAGACTTTGAAACTCTCAAAGTTGATTTTCTTAGCA
AGCTACCTGAAATGCTGAAAATGTTCGAAGATCGTTTATGTCATAAAACATATTTAAATGGTGATCATGT
AACCCATCCTGACTTCATGTTGTATGACGCTCTTGATGTTGTTTTATACATGGACCCAATGTGCCTGGAT
GCGTTCCCAAAATTAGTTTGTTTTAAAAAACGTATTGAAGCTATCCCACAAATTGATAAGTACTTGAAAT
CCAGCAAGTATATAGCATGGCCTTTGCAGGGCTGGCAAGCCACGTTTGGTGGTGGCGACCATCCTCCAAA
ATCGGATCCAGATGCTAAGAAAGTTCTGGAAGAGAAGGGAAGACAAATTCTTATAAAAGAGGGTTTGCTC
GAGGAGGTGGAGGCAGACGGAATAGGGGTGGAAGATATTGAGAAAAGAGTAGAGAGGATGGAAGATACTA
TTGAAATATTACAAACTCGATTTGCTCGACTATTGGCTCAATATACAGCAACTCAGCAGCACCTGAAGCA
GAGACTTACCACTCTGGAATGCAGAACCAATCATTCTGGCAGTGGATTCCTTTCTGATGGTAATGAAAGC
ACTATTGATGGGGATGGTACAAACAGTGAGGTCAACATTCACCTTTAAGTGCTAAGCATGGAATTCATCG
TGACTGACTGACGATCTGCCTCGCGCGTTTCGGTGATGACGGTGAAAACCTCTGACACATGCAGCTCCCG
GAGACGGTCACAGCTTGTCTGTAAGCGGATGCCGGGAGCAGACAAGCCCGTCAGGGCGCGTCAGCGGGTG
TTGGCGGGTGTCGGGGCGCAGCCATGACCCAGTCACGTAGCGATAGCGGAGTGTATAATTCTTGAAGACG
AAAGGGCCTCGTGATACGCCTATTTTTATAGGTTAATGTCATGATAATAATGGTTTCTTAGACGTCAGGT
GGCACTTTTCGGGGAAATGTGCGCGGAACCCCTATTTGTTTATTTTTCTAAATACATTCAAATATGTATC
CGCTCATGAGACAATAACCCTGATAAATGCTTCAATAATATTGAAAAAGGAAGAGTATGAGTATTCAACA
TTTCCGTGTCGCCCTTATTCCCTTTTTTGCGGCATTTTGCCTTCCTGTTTTTGCTCACCCAGAAACGCTG
GTGAAAGTAAAAGATGCTGAAGATCAGTTGGGTGCACGAGTGGGTTACATCGAACTGGATCTCAACAGCG
GTAAGATCCTTGAGAGTTTTCGCCCCGAAGAACGTTTTCCAATGATGAGCACTTTTAAAGTTCTGCTATG
TGGCGCGGTATTATCCCGTGTTGACGCCGGGCAAGAGCAACTCGGTCGCCGCATACACTATTCTCAGAAT
GACTTGGTTGAGTACTCACCAGTCACAGAAAAGCATCTTACGGATGGCATGACAGTAAGAGAATTATGCA
GTGCTGCCATAACCATGAGTGATAACACTGCGGCCAACTTACTTCTGACAACGATCGGAGGACCGAAGGA
GCTAACCGCTTTTTTGCACAACATGGGGGATCATGTAACTCGCCTTGATCGTTGGGAACCGGAGCTGAAT
GAAGCCATACCAAACGACGAGCGTGACACCACGATGCCTGCAGCAATGGCAACAACGTTGCGCAAACTAT
TAACTGGCGAACTACTTACTCTAGCTTCCCGGCAACAATTAATAGACTGGATGGAGGCGGATAAAGTTGC
AGGACCACTTCTGCGCTCGGCCCTTCCGGCTGGCTGGTTTATTGCTGATAAATCTGGAGCCGGTGAGCGT
GGGTCTCGCGGTATCATTGCAGCACTGGGGCCAGATGGTAAGCCCTCCCGTATCGTAGTTATCTACACGA
CGGGGAGTCAGGCAACTATGGATGAACGAAATAGACAGATCGCTGAGATAGGTGCCTCACTGATTAAGCA
TTGGTAACTGTCAGACCAAGTTTACTCATATATACTTTAGATTGATTTAAAACTTCATTTTTAATTTAAA
AGGATCTAGGTGAAGATCCTTTTTGATAATCTCATGACCAAAATCCCTTAACGTGAGTTTTCGTTCCACT
GAGCGTCAGACCCCGTAGAAAAGATCAAAGGATCTTCTTGAGATCCTTTTTTTCTGCGCGTAATCTGCTG
CTTGCAAACAAAAAAACCACCGCTACCAGCGGTGGTTTGTTTGCCGGATCAAGAGCTACCAACTCTTTTT
CCGAAGGTAACTGGCTTCAGCAGAGCGCAGATACCAAATACTGTCCTTCTAGTGTAGCCGTAGTTAGGCC
ACCACTTCAAGAACTCTGTAGCACCGCCTACATACCTCGCTCTGCTAATCCTGTTACCAGTGGCTGCTGC
CAGTGGCGATAAGTCGTGTCTTACCGGGTTGGACTCAAGACGATAGTTACCGGATAAGGCGCAGCGGTCG
GGCTGAACGGGGGGTTCGTGCACACAGCCCAGCTTGGAGCGAACGACCTACACCGAACTGAGATACCTAC
AGCGTGAGCTATGAGAAAGCGCCACGCTTCCCGAAGGGAGAAAGGCGGACAGGTATCCGGTAAGCGGCAG
GGTCGGAACAGGAGAGCGCACGAGGGAGCTTCCAGGGGGAAACGCCTGGTATCTTTATAGTCCTGTCGGG
TTTCGCCACCTCTGACTTGAGCGTCGATTTTTGTGATGCTCGTCAGGGGGGCGGAGCCTATGGAAAAACG
CCAGCAACGCGGCCTTTTTACGGTTCCTGGCCTTTTGCTGGCCTTTTGCTCACATGTTCTTTCCTGCGTT
ATCCCCTGATTCTGTGGATAACCGTATTACCGCCTTTGAGTGAGCTGATACCGCTCGCCGCAGCCGAACG
ACCGAGCGCAGCGAGTCAGTGAGCGAGGAAGCGGAAGAGCGCCTGATGCGGTATTTTCTCCTTACGCATC
TGTGCGGTATTTCACACCGCATAAATTCCGACACCATCGAATGGTGCAAAACCTTTCGCGGTATGGCATG
ATAGCGCCCGGAAGAGAGTCAATTCAGGGTGGTGAATGTGAAACCAGTAACGTTATACGATGTCGCAGAG
TATGCCGGTGTCTCTTATCAGACCGTTTCCCGCGTGGTGAACCAGGCCAGCCACGTTTCTGCGAAAACGC
GGGAAAAAGTGGAAGCGGCGATGGCGGAGCTGAATTACATTCCCAACCGCGTGGCACAACAACTGGCGGG
CAAACAGTCGTTGCTGATTGGCGTTGCCACCTCCAGTCTGGCCCTGCACGCGCCGTCGCAAATTGTCGCG
GCGATTAAATCTCGCGCCGATCAACTGGGTGCCAGCGTGGTGGTGTCGATGGTAGAACGAAGCGGCGTCG
AAGCCTGTAAAGCGGCGGTGCACAATCTTCTCGCGCAACGCGTCAGTGGGCTGATCATTAACTATCCGCT
GGATGACCAGGATGCCATTGCTGTGGAAGCTGCCTGCACTAATGTTCCGGCGTTATTTCTTGATGTCTCT
GACCAGACACCCATCAACAGTATTATTTTCTCCCATGAAGACGGTACGCGACTGGGCGTGGAGCATCTGG
TCGCATTGGGTCACCAGCAAATCGCGCTGTTAGCGGGCCCATTAAGTTCTGTCTCGGCGCGTCTGCGTCT
GGCTGGCTGGCATAAATATCTCACTCGCAATCAAATTCAGCCGATAGCGGAACGGGAAGGCGACTGGAGT
GCCATGTCCGGTTTTCAACAAACCATGCAAATGCTGAATGAGGGCATCGTTCCCACTGCGATGCTGGTTG
CCAACGATCAGATGGCGCTGGGCGCAATGCGCGCCATTACCGAGTCCGGGCTGCGCGTTGGTGCGGATAT
CTCGGTAGTGGGATACGACGATACCGAAGACAGCTCATGTTATATCCCGCCGTCAACCACCATCAAACAG
GATTTTCGCCTGCTGGGGCAAACCAGCGTGGACCGCTTGCTGCAACTCTCTCAGGGCCAGGCGGTGAAGG
GCAATCAGCTGTTGCCCGTCTCACTGGTGAAAAGAAAAACCACCCTGGCGCCCAATACGCAAACCGCCTC
TCCCCGCGCGTTGGCCGATTCATTAATGCAGCTGGCACGACAGGTTTCCCGACTGGAAAGCGGGCAGTGA
GCGCAACCAATTAATGTAAGTTAGCTCACTCATTAGGCACCCCAGGCTTTACACTTTATGCTTCCGGCTC
GTATGTTGTGTGGAATTGTGAGCGGATAACAATTTCACACAGGAAACAGCTATGACCATGATTACGGATT
CACTGGCCGTCGTTTTACAACGTCGTGACTGGGAAAACCCTGGCGTTACCCAACTTAATCGCCTTGCAGC
ACATCCCCCTTTCGCCAGCTGGCGTAATAGCGAAGAGGCCCGCACCGATCGCCCTTCCCAACAGTTGCGC
AGCCTGAATGGCGAATGGCGCTTTGCCTGGTTTCCGGCACCAGAAGCGGTGCCGGAAAGCTGGCTGGAGT
GCGATCTTCCTGAGGCCGATACTGTCGTCGTCCCCTCAAACTGGCAGATGCACGGTTACGATGCGCCCAT
CTACACCAACGTGACCTATCCCATTACGGTCAATCCGCCGTTTGTTCCCACGGAGAATCCGACGGGTTGT
TACTCGCTCACATTTAATGTTGATGAAAGCTGGCTACAGGAAGGCCAGACGCGAATTATTTTTGATGGCG
TTGGAATT
Features (pLannotate 1.2.2; 17 found; start..end, strand, type, name):
    183..211     +  promoter       tac promoter: strong E. coli promoter; hybrid between the trp and lac UV5 promoters
    219..235     +  protein_bind   lac operator: The lac repressor binds to the lac operator to inhibit transcription in E. coli. This inhibition can be relieved by adding lactose or isopropyl-β-D-thiogalactopyranoside (IPTG). lac repressor encoded by lacI
    258..911     +  CDS            GST26_SCHJA: Experimental evidence at protein level: Swiss-Prot protein existence level 1. GST isoenzymes appear to play a central role in the parasite detoxification system. Other functions are also suspected including a role in increasing the solubility of haematin in the parasite gut. From Schistosoma japonicum (Blood fluke).
    918..1214    +  CDS            Cnga3 (fragment): CNGA3_MOUSE - Also known as Cng3. Experimental evidence at protein level: Swiss-Prot protein existence level 1. Visual signal transduction is mediated by a G-protein coupled cascade using cGMP as second messenger. This protein can be activated by cyclic GMP which leads to an opening of the cation channel and thereby causing a depolarization of cone photoreceptors. Essential for the generation of light-evoked electrical responses in the red-, green- and blue sensitive cones (By similarity). Induced a flickering channel gating, weakened the outward rectification in the presence of extracellular
   1276..1315    +  CDS            rop (fragment): Rop protein, which maintains plasmids at low copy number; rop
   1417..1457    +  misc_feature   bom (fragment): basis of mobility region from pBR322
   1562..1666    +  promoter       AmpR promoter: bla
   1667..2527    +  CDS            AmpR: β-lactamase; bla; confers resistance to ampicillin, carbenicillin, and related antibiotics
   2698..3286    +  rep_origin     ori: high-copy-number ColE1/pMB1/pBR322/pUC origin of replication
   3472..3523    -  misc_feature   bom (fragment): basis of mobility region from pBR322
   3530..3607    +  promoter       lacIq promoter: lacI (mutant); In the lacIq allele, a single base change in the promoter boosts expression of the lacI gene about 10-fold.
   3608..4690    +  CDS            lacI: lac repressor; lacI; The lac repressor binds to the lac operator to inhibit transcription in E. coli. This inhibition can be relieved by adding lactose or isopropyl-β-D-thiogalactopyranoside (IPTG).
   4702..4723    +  protein_bind   CAP binding site: CAP binding activates transcription in the presence of cAMP. E. coli catabolite activator protein
   4738..4768    +  promoter       lac promoter: promoter for the E. coli lac operon
   4776..4792    +  protein_bind   lac operator: The lac repressor binds to the lac operator to inhibit transcription in E. coli. This inhibition can be relieved by adding lactose or isopropyl-β-D-thiogalactopyranoside (IPTG). lac repressor encoded by lacI
   4812..4985    +  CDS            lacZα: LacZα fragment of β-galactosidase; lacZ fragment
   5249..107     -  CDS            yciV (fragment) (across the origin): RNAAM_ECOLI - Also known as trpH From Escherichia coli (strain K12).
