[The description below was written by a language model from this plasmid's Addgene catalogue record and pLannotate feature annotations shown in this document.]
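Description:
pGEX1ZFCNGA5 is a bacterial expression plasmid built on the pGEX1 backbone for producing a glutathione S-transferase (GST) fusion protein in E. coli. It replicates from a ColE1/pMB1-type origin and is selected with ampicillin through the bla (AmpR) gene and its own promoter. Short remnants of the pBR322 rop and bom regions are also annotated. The assembled sequence is 5,258 nt, consistent with the recorded 4,922 bp backbone plus a 324 bp insert.

The expression cassette consists of the hybrid trp/lac tac promoter followed by a lac operator, driving the Schistosoma japonicum GST coding sequence. Fused in frame at its C-terminal end, between retained BamHI and EcoRI sites, is the 3' end of the zebrafish (D. rerio) cyclic nucleotide-gated channel gene cnga5, ending in its native stop codon. The automated annotation labels this region as a fragment of mouse Cnga3. This reflects similarity between related CNG channel subunits rather than the actual source, which the catalogue entry gives as zebrafish CNGA5. The plasmid also carries lacI under the lacIq promoter. This supplies abundant lac repressor that keeps the tac promoter off until it is relieved by IPTG, so expression is inducible regardless of host strain. A residual lac promoter/operator and lacZα segment lie downstream of lacI as backbone remnants.

According to the record, the resulting GST-tagged C-terminal CNGA5 fragment is intended for screening in antibody production. The GST moiety allows affinity capture on glutathione resin, which makes the fragment convenient for testing antibodies raised against this channel.
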