Addgene plasmid #69859: pGEX1ZFCNGA5
Purpose: GST tagged protein for antibody production screening
Depositing lab: Gary Matthews. Depositing organization: Stony Brook University. Publication: A novel cyclic nucleotide-gated ion channel enriched in synaptic terminals of isotocin neurons in zebrafish brain and pituitary. Khan S, Perry C, Tetreault ML, Henry D, Trimmer JS, Zimmerman AL, Matthews G. Neuroscience. 2010 Jan 13;165(1):79-89. doi: 10.1016/j.neuroscience.2009.09.040. Epub 2009 Sep 22. PubMed 19778592.
Backbone
  Vector backbone: pGEX1
  Backbone manufacturer: Life Technologies
  Backbone size w/o insert (bp): 4922
  Vector type: Bacterial Expression
Growth in bacteria
  Bacterial resistance: Ampicillin, 100 μg/mL
  Growth temperature: 37°C
  Growth strain: DH5alpha
  Copy number: Unknown
Gene/Insert
  Gene/Insert name: ZFCNGA5, 3' end only with native stop (alt name: CNGA5)
  Species: D. rerio (zebrafish)
  Insert size (bp): 324
  GenBank ID: DQ866815.1
  Entrez Gene: cnga5
  Tag / fusion protein: GST (N terminal on insert)
  Cloning method: Restriction Enzyme; 5′ cloning site BamHI (not destroyed); 3′ cloning site EcoRI (not destroyed)
  Sequencing primers: 5′ M13 reverse
Terms and licenses: Academic/Nonprofit Terms; Industry Terms: Not Available to Industry
How to cite: pGEX1ZFCNGA5 was a gift from Gary Matthews (Addgene plasmid # 69859 ; http://n2t.net/addgene:69859 ; RRID:Addgene_69859)
