>Addgene plasmid #69859 | pGEX1ZFCNGA5 | addgene partial sequence | sequence record 138288 | lacI-F 5'-GCTTGCTGCAACTCTCTCAG-3'
ATCAGCTGTTGCCCGTCTCACTGGTGAAAAGAAAAACCACCCTGGCGCCCAATACGCAAACCGCCTCTCC
CCGCGCGTTGGCCGATTCATTAATGCAGCTGGCACGACAGGTTTCCCGACTGGAAAGCGGGCAGTGAGCG
CAACCAATTAATGTAAGTTAGCTCACTCATTAGGCACCCCAGGCTTTACACTTTATGCTTCCGGCTCGTA
TGTTGTGTGGAATTGTGAGCGGATAACAATTTCACACAGGAAACAGCTATGACCATGATTACGGATTCAC
TGGCCGTCGTTTTACAACGTCGTGACTGGGAAAACCCTGGCGTTACCCAACTTAATCGCCTTGCAGCACA
TCCCCCTTTCGCCAGCTGGCGTAATAGCGAAGAGGCCCGCACCGATCGCCCTTCCCAACAGTTGCGCAGC
CTGAATGGCGAATGGCGCTTTGCCTGGTTTCCGGCACCAGAAGCGGTGCCGGAAAGCTGGCTGGAGTGCG
ATCTTCCTGAGGCCGATACTGTCGTCGTCCCCTCAAACTGGCAGATGCACGGTTACGATGCGCCCATCTA
CACCAACGTGACCTATCCCATTACGGTCAATCCGCCGTTTGTTCCCACGGAGAATCCGACGGGTTGTTAC
TCGCTCACATTTAATGTTGATGAAAGCTGGCTACAGGAAGGCCAGACGCGAATTATTTTTGATGGCGTTG
GAATTAGCTTATCGACTGCACGGTGCACCAATGCTTCTGGCGTCAGGCAGCCATCGGAAGCTGTGGTATG
GCTGTGCAGGTCGTAAATCACTGCATAATTCGTGTCGCTCAAGGCGCACTCCCGTTCTGGATAATGTTTT
TTGCGCCGACATCATAACGGTTCTGGCAAATATTCTGAAATGAGCTGTTGACAATTAATCATCGGCTCGT
ATAATGTGTGGAATTGTGAGCGGATAACAATTTCACACAGGAAACAGTATTCATGTCCCCTATACTAGGT
TATTGGAAAATTAAGGGCCTTGTGCAACCCACTCGACTTCTTTTGGAATATCTTGAAGAAAA
