>Addgene plasmid #69859 | pGEX1ZFCNGA5 | addgene partial sequence | sequence record 138289 | pGEX3 5'-CCGGGAGCTGCATGTGTCAGAGG-3'
CCGAAACGCGCGAGGCAGATCGTCAGTCAGTCACGATGAATTCCATGCTTAGCACTTAAAGGTGAATGTT
GACCTCACTGTTTGTACCATCCCCATCAATAGTGCTTTCATTACCATCAGAAAGGAATCCACTGCCAGAA
TGATTGGTTCTGCATTCCAGAGTGGTAAGTCTCTGCTTCAGGTGCTGCTGAGTTGCTGTATATTGAGCCA
ATAGTCGAGCAAATCGAGTTTGTAATATTTCAATAGTATCTTCCATCCTCTCTACTCTTTTCTCAATATC
TTCCACCCCTATTCCGTCTGCCTCCACCTCCTCGAGCAAACCCTCTTTTATAAGAATTTGTCTTCCCTTC
TCTTCCAGAACTTTCTTAGCATCTGGATCCGATTTTGGAGGATGGTCGCCACCACCAAACGTGGCTTGCC
AGCCCTGCAAAGGCCATGCTATATACTTGCTGGATTTCAAGTACTTATCAATTTGTGGGATAGCTTCAAT
ACGTTTTTTAAAACAAACTAATTTTGGGAACGCATCCAGGCACATTGGGTCCATGTATAAAACAACATCA
AGAGCGTCATACAACATGAAGTCAGGATGGGTTACATGATCACCATTTAAATATGTTTTATGACATAAAC
GATCTTCGAACATTTTCAGCATTTCAGGTAGCTTGCTAAGAAAATCAACTTTGAGAGTTTCAAAGTCTTT
ACTATATGCAATTCTCGAAACACCGTATCTAATATCCAAAACCGCTCCTTCAAGCATTGAAATCTCTGCA
CGCTCTTTTGGACAACCACCCAACATGTTGTGCTTGTCAGCTATATAACGTATGATGGCCATAGACTGTG
TTAATTTAACATCACCATCAATATAATAAGGAAGATTGGGAAACTCCAAACCCAATTCAAACTTTTTGTT
TCGCCATTTATCACCTTCATCGCGCTCATACAAATGCTCTTCATATTTTTCTTCAAGATATTCCAAAAGA
AGTCGAGTGGGTTGCACAAGGCCCTTAATTTTCCAATAACCTAGTATAGG
